>Addgene plasmid #177665 | pSIBR002 | addgene full sequence | sequence record 349052 | Addgene NGS Result
GGCTTCGCCCTTCGACTGCCCCCACTCGCATAGGCTTGGGTCGTTCCAGGCGCGTCAAGGCCAAGCCGCT
GCGCGGTCGCTGCGCGAGCCTTGACCCGCCTTCCACTTGGTGTCCAACCGGCAAGCGAAGCGCGCAGGCC
GCAGGCCGGAGGCTTTTCCCCAGAGAAAATTAAAAAAATTGATGGGGCAAGGCCGCAGGCCGCGCAGTTG
GAGCCGGTGGGTATGTGGTCGAAGGCTGGGTAGCCGGTGGGCAATCCCTGTGGTCAAGCTCGTGGGCAGG
CGCAGCCTGTCCATCAGCTTGTCCAGCAGGGTTGTCCACGGGCCGAGCGAAGCGAGCCAGCCGGTGGCCG
CTCGCGGCCATCGTCCACATATCCACGGGCTGGCAAGGGAGCGCAGCGACCGCGCAGGGCGAAGCCCGGA
GAGCAAGCCCGTAGGGGGGGCGCGCCCAGCTGTCTAGGGCGGCGGATTTGTCCTACTCAGGAGAGCGTTC
ACCGACAAACAACAGATAAAACGAAAGGCCCAGTCTTTCGACTGAGCCTTTCGTTTTATTTGATGCCTTT
AATTAAAGCGGATAACAATTTCACACAGGAGGCCGTTTACACTTTATGCTTCCGGCTCGTATAATGTGTG
GGGAAACCACAACGGTTTCCCTCTAGAAATAATTTTGTTTAACTATAAGAAGGAGATATACATATGTCCT
CGGGTTAATTGAGGCCTGAGTATAAGGTGACTTATACTTGTAATCTATCTAAACGGGGAACCTCTCTAGT
AGACAATCCCGTGCTAAATTGATACCAGCATCGTCTTGATGCCCTTGGCAGCATAAATGCCTAACGACTA
TCCCTTTGGGGAGTAGGGTCAAGTGACTCGAAACGATAGACAACTTGCTTTAACAAGTTGGAGATATAGT
CTGCTCTGCATGGTGACATGCAGCTGGATATAATTCCGGGGTAAGATTAACGACCTTATCTGAACATAAT
GCTATCAATTTATCAAGAATTTGTTAATAAATATAGTTTAAGTAAAACTCTAAGATTTGAGTTAATCCCA
CAGGGTAAAACACTTGAAAACATAAAAGCAAGAGGTTTGATTTTAGATGATGAGAAAAGAGCTAAAGACT
ACAAAAAGGCTAAACAAATAATTGATAAATATCATCAGTTTTTTATAGAGGAGATATTAAGTTCGGTTTG
TATTAGCGAAGATTTATTACAAAACTATTCTGATGTTTATTTTAAACTTAAAAAGAGTGATGATGATAAT
CTACAAAAAGATTTTAAAAGTGCAAAAGATACGATAAAGAAACAAATATCTGAATATATAAAGGACTCAG
AGAAATTTAAGAATTTGTTTAATCAAAACCTTATCGATGCTAAAAAAGGGCAAGAGTCAGATTTAATTCT
ATGGCTAAAGCAATCTAAGGATAATGGTATAGAACTATTTAAAGCCAATAGTGATATCACAGATATAGAT
GAGGCGTTAGAAATAATCAAATCTTTTAAAGGTTGGACAACTTATTTTAAGGGTTTTCATGAAAATAGAA
AAAATGTTTATAGTAGCAATGATATTCCTACATCTATTATTTATAGGATAGTAGATGATAATTTGCCTAA
ATTTCTAGAAAATAAAGCTAAGTATGAGAGTTTAAAAGACAAAGCTCCAGAAGCTATAAACTATGAACAA
ATTAAAAAAGATTTGGCAGAAGAGCTAACCTTTGATATTGACTACAAAACATCTGAAGTTAATCAAAGAG
TTTTTTCACTTGATGAAGTTTTTGAGATAGCAAACTTTAATAATTATCTAAATCAAAGTGGTATTACTAA
ATTTAATACTATTATTGGTGGTAAATTTGTAAATGGTGAAAATACAAAGAGAAAAGGTATAAATGAATAT
ATAAATCTATACTCACAGCAAATAAATGATAAAACACTCAAAAAATATAAAATGAGTGTTTTATTTAAGC
AAATTTTAAGTGATACAGAATCTAAATCTTTTGTAATTGATAAGTTAGAAGATGATAGTGATGTAGTTAC
AACGATGCAAAGTTTTTATGAGCAAATAGCAGCTTTTAAAACAGTAGAAGAAAAATCTATTAAAGAAACA
CTATCTTTATTATTTGATGATTTAAAAGCTCAAAAACTTGATTTGAGTAAAATTTATTTTAAAAATGATA
AATCTCTTACTGATCTATCACAACAAGTTTTTGATGATTATAGTGTTATTGGTACAGCGGTACTAGAATA
TATAACTCAACAAATAGCACCTAAAAATCTTGATAACCCTAGTAAGAAAGAGCAAGAATTAATAGCCAAA
AAAACTGAAAAAGCAAAATACTTATCTCTAGAAACTATAAAGCTTGCCTTAGAAGAATTTAATAAGCATA
GAGATATAGATAAACAGTGTAGGTTTGAAGAAATACTTGCAAACTTTGCGGCTATTCCGATGATATTTGA
TGAAATAGCTCAAAACAAAGACAATTTGGCACAGATATCTATCAAATATCAAAATCAAGGTAAAAAAGAC
CTACTTCAAGCTAGTGCGGAAGATGATGTTAAAGCTATCAAGGATCTTTTAGATCAAACTAATAATCTCT
TACATAAACTAAAAATATTTCATATTAGTCAGTCAGAAGATAAGGCAAATATTTTAGACAAGGATGAGCA
TTTTTATCTAGTATTTGAGGAGTGCTACTTTGAGCTAGCGAATATAGTGCCTCTTTATAACAAAATTAGA
AACTATATAACTCAAAAGCCATATAGTGATGAGAAATTTAAGCTCAATTTTGAGAACTCGACTTTGGCTA
ATGGTTGGGATAAAAATAAAGAGCCTGACAATACGGCAATTTTATTTATCAAAGATGATAAATATTATCT
GGGTGTGATGAATAAGAAAAATAACAAAATATTTGATGATAAAGCTATCAAAGAAAATAAAGGCGAGGGT
TATAAAAAAATTGTTTATAAACTTTTACCTGGCGCAAATAAAATGTTACCTAAGGTTTTCTTTTCTGCTA
AATCTATAAAATTTTATAATCCTAGTGAAGATATACTTAGAATAAGAAATCATTCCACACATACAAAAAA
TGGTAGTCCTCAAAAAGGATATGAAAAATTTGAGTTTAATATTGAAGATTGCCGAAAATTTATAGATTTT
TATAAACAGTCTATAAGTAAGCATCCGGAGTGGAAAGATTTTGGATTTAGATTTTCTGATACTCAAAGAT
ATAATTCTATAGATGAATTTTATAGAGAAGTTGAAAATCAAGGCTACAAACTAACTTTTGAAAATATATC
AGAGAGCTATATTGATAGCGTAGTTAATCAGGGTAAATTGTACCTATTCCAAATCTATAATAAAGATTTT
TCAGCTTATAGCAAAGGGCGACCAAATCTACATACTTTATATTGGAAAGCGCTGTTTGATGAGAGAAATC
TTCAAGATGTGGTTTATAAGCTAAATGGTGAGGCAGAGCTTTTTTATCGTAAACAATCAATACCTAAAAA
AATCACTCACCCAGCTAAAGAGGCAATAGCTAATAAAAACAAAGATAATCCTAAAAAAGAGAGTGTTTTT
GAATATGATTTAATCAAAGATAAACGCTTTACTGAAGATAAGTTTTTCTTTCACTGTCCTATTACAATCA
ATTTTAAATCTAGTGGAGCTAATAAGTTTAATGATGAAATCAATTTATTGCTAAAAGAAAAAGCAAATGA
TGTTCATATATTAAGTATAGATAGAGGTGAAAGACATTTAGCTTACTATACTTTGGTAGATGGTAAAGGC
AATATCATCAAACAAGATACTTTCAACATCATTGGTAATGATAGAATGAAAACAAACTACCATGATAAGC
TTGCTGCAATAGAGAAAGATAGGGATTCAGCTAGGAAAGACTGGAAAAAGATAAATAACATCAAAGAGAT
GAAAGAGGGCTATCTATCTCAGGTAGTTCATGAAATAGCTAAGCTAGTTATAGAGTATAATGCTATTGTG
GTTTTTGAGGATTTAAATTTTGGATTTAAAAGAGGGCGTTTCAAGGTAGAGAAGCAGGTCTATCAAAAGT
TAGAAAAAATGCTAATTGAGAAACTAAACTATCTAGTTTTCAAAGATAATGAGTTTGATAAAACTGGGGG
AGTGCTTAGAGCTTATCAGCTAACAGCACCTTTTGAGACTTTTAAAAAGATGGGTAAACAAACAGGTATT
ATCTACTATGTACCAGCTGGTTTTACTTCAAAAATTTGTCCTGTAACTGGTTTTGTAAATCAGTTATATC
CTAAGTATGAAAGTGTCAGCAAATCTCAAGAGTTCTTTAGTAAGTTTGACAAGATTTGTTATAACCTTGA
TAAGGGCTATTTTGAGTTTAGTTTTGATTATAAAAACTTTGGTGACAAGGCTGCCAAAGGCAAGTGGACT
ATAGCTAGCTTTGGGAGTAGATTGATTAACTTTAGAAATTCAGATAAAAATCATAATTGGGATACTCGAG
AAGTTTATCCAACTAAAGAGTTGGAGAAATTGCTAAAAGATTATTCTATCGAATATGGGCATGGCGAATG
TATCAAAGCAGCTATTTGCGGTGAGAGCGACAAAAAGTTTTTTGCTAAGCTAACTAGTGTCCTAAATACT
ATCTTACAAATGCGTAACTCAAAAACAGGTACTGAGTTAGATTATCTAATTTCACCAGTAGCAGATGTAA
ATGGCAATTTCTTTGATTCGCGACAGGCGCCAAAAAATATGCCTCAAGATGCTGATGCCAATGGTGCTTA
TCATATTGGGCTAAAAGGTCTGATGCTACTAGGTAGGATCAAAAATAATCAAGAGGGCAAAAAACTCAAT
TTGGTTATCAAAAATGAAGAGTATTTTGAGTTCGTGCAGAATAGGAATAACTAAGCGGCCGCATAATGAT
GTGTTATCATTGATGCGAGGTCGCCTATACCTCCCCGCTTCGGCGGGGTTTTTTCCCGGGTTTACACTTT
ATGCTTCCGGCTCGTATAATGTGTGGTCTAAGAACTTTAAATAATTTCTACTGTTGTAGATATGTCTTCC
TGAGTGACGAGCAACGAGACTGGAAGACATGTCTAAGAACTTTAAATAATTTCTACTGTTGTAGATAGAT
ACCGGACAACGTGTCTCCCCGCTTCGGCGGGGTTTTTTCCTAGGTTGTGTCTCAAAATCTCTGATGTTAC
ATTGCACAAGATAAAAATATATCATCATGAACAATAAAACTGTCTGCTTACATAAACAGTAATACAAGGG
GTGTTATGAGCCATATTCAGCGTGAAACGAGCTGTAGCCGTCCGCGTCTGAACAGCAACATGGATGCGGA
TCTGTATGGCTATAAATGGGCGCGTGATAACGTGGGTCAGAGCGGCGCGACCATTTATCGTCTGTATGGC
AAACCGGATGCGCCGGAACTGTTTCTGAAACATGGCAAAGGCAGCGTGGCGAACGATGTGACCGATGAAA
TGGTGCGTCTGAACTGGCTGACCGAATTTATGCCGCTGCCGACCATTAAACATTTTATTCGCACCCCGGA
TGATGCGTGGCTGCTGACCACCGCGATTCCGGGCAAAACCGCGTTTCAGGTGCTGGAAGAATATCCGGAT
AGCGGCGAAAACATTGTGGATGCGCTGGCCGTGTTTCTGCGTCGTCTGCATAGCATTCCGGTGTGCAACT
GCCCGTTTAACAGCGATCGTGTGTTTCGTCTGGCCCAGGCGCAGAGCCGTATGAACAACGGCCTGGTGGA
TGCGAGCGATTTTGATGATGAACGTAACGGCTGGCCGGTGGAACAGGTGTGGAAAGAAATGCATAAACTG
CTGCCGTTTAGCCCGGATAGCGTGGTGACCCACGGCGATTTTAGCCTGGATAACCTGATTTTCGATGAAG
GCAAACTGATTGGCTGCATTGATGTGGGCCGTGTGGGCATTGCGGATCGTTATCAGGATCTGGCCATTCT
GTGGAACTGCCTGGGCGAATTTAGCCCGAGCCTGCAAAAACGTCTGTTTCAGAAATATGGCATTGATAAT
CCGGATATGAACAAACTGCAATTTCATCTGATGCTGGATGAATTTTTCTAATAATTAATTGGACCGCGGT
CCGAGAGACGCATGGCAGTATCTCAGACTGTGTATCGGCACGTCTCACTACTTACCGGCGCGGCAGCGTT
ACCCGTGTCGGCGGCTCCAACGGCTCGCCATCGTCCAGAAAACACGGCTCATCGGGCATCGGCAGGCGCT
GCTGCCCGCGCCGTTCCCATTCCTCCGTTTCGGTCAAGGCTGGCAGGTCTGGTTCCATGCCCGGAATGCC
GGGCTGGCTGGGCGGCTCCTCGCCGGGGCCGGTCGGTAGTTGCTGCTCGCCCGGATACAGGGTCGGGATG
CGGCGCAGGTCGCCATGCCCCAACAGCGATTCGTCCTGGTCGTCGTGATCAACCACCACGGCGGCACTGA
ACACCGACAGGCGCAACTGGTCGCGGGGCTGGCCCCACGCCACGCGGTCATTGACCACGTAGGCCGACAC
GGTGCCGGGGCCGTTGAGCTTCACGACGGAGATCCAGCGCTCGGCCACCAAGTCCTTGACTGCGTATTGG
ACCGTCCGCAAAGAACGTCCGATGAGCTTGGAAAGTGTTTTCTGGCTGACCACCACGGCGTTCTGGTGGC
CCATCTGCGCCACGAGGTGATGCAGCAGCATTGCCGCCGTGGGTTTCCTCGCAATAAGCCCGGCCCACGC
CTCATGCGCTTTGCGTTCCGTTTGCACCCAGTGACCGGGCTTGTTCTTGGCTTGAATGCCGATTTCTCTG
GACTGCGTGGCCATGCTTATCTCCATGCGGTAGGGGTGCCGCACGGTTGCGGCACCATGCGCAATCAGCT
GCAACTTTTCGGCAGCGCGACAACAATTATGCGTTGCGTAAAAGTGGCAGTCAATTACAGATTTTCTTTA
ACCTACGCAATGAGCTATTGCGGGGGGTGCCGCAATGAGCTGTTGCGTACCCCCCTTTTTTAAGTTGTTG
ATTTTTAAGTCTTTCGCATTTCGCCCTATATCTAGTTCTTTGGTGCCCAAAGAAGGGCACCCCTGCGGGG
TTCCCCCACGCCTTCGGCGCGGCTCCCCCTCCGGCAAAAAGTGGCCCCTCCGGGGCTTGTTGATCGACTG
CGCGGCCTTCGGCCTTGCCCAAGGTGGCGCTGCCCCCTTGGAACCCCCGCACTCGCCGCCGTGAGGCTCG
GGGGGCAGGCGGGCG
Features (pLannotate 1.2.2; 7 found; start..end, strand, type, name):
    466..552     -  terminator     rrnB T1 terminator: Escherichia coli rrnB; transcription terminator T1 from the E. coli rrnB gene
    596..626     +  promoter       lac UV5 promoter: E. coli lac promoter with an "up" mutation
    982..4881    +  CDS            cas12a: CS12A_FRATN - Also known as cpf1 From Francisella tularensis subsp. novicida (strain U112).
   4961..4991    +  promoter       lac UV5 promoter: E. coli lac promoter with an "up" mutation
   5256..6068    +  CDS            aphA1: KKA1_ECOLX - Also known as nptI. Protein inferred from homology: Swiss-Prot protein existence level 3. Resistance to kanamycin and structurally-related aminoglycosides, including amikacin. From Escherichia coli.
   6143..6804    -  CDS            pBBR1 Rep (fragment): replication protein for the broad-host-range plasmid pBBR1 from Bordetella bronchiseptica
   6805..351     -  rep_origin     pBBR1 oriV (across the origin): replication origin of the broad-host-range plasmid pBBR1 from Bordetella bronchiseptica; requires the pBBR1 Rep protein for replication
