[The description below was written by a language model from this plasmid's Addgene catalogue record and pLannotate feature annotations shown in this document.]
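Description:
pSIBR002 is a 7.2 kb bacterial expression and CRISPR plasmid from the SIBR-Cas system, deposited as an empty backbone for genome engineering in wild-type bacteria. The record names no vector backbone, but the annotated features show a pBBR1 oriV together with the pBBR1 Rep coding sequence (annotated as a fragment). These are the replication functions of the broad-host-range plasmid from Bordetella bronchiseptica, which fits a tool intended for use beyond standard E. coli strains. Selection is by kanamycin, conferred by the aphA1 (nptI) aminoglycoside phosphotransferase gene. Copy number is listed as unknown.

The payload is the Cas12a (Cpf1) nuclease gene from Francisella tularensis subsp. novicida, part of which derives from an earlier FnCas12a plasmid. It lies downstream of a lacUV5 promoter, a lac promoter variant carrying an "up" mutation. According to the stated purpose, the FnCas12a coding sequence is interrupted by SIBR intron 2 (Int2). This intron was not picked up by the automated annotation, although there is an unannotated gap of several hundred bases between the first lacUV5 promoter and the start of the annotated cas12a CDS. The record does not explain how the intron works, but interrupting the reading frame in this way implies that functional nuclease depends on removal of the intron from the transcript, giving a layer of control over Cas12a activity. A second lacUV5 promoter follows the nuclease gene. It may drive a crRNA or spacer-cloning cassette, consistent with the "empty backbone" designation, but no such element is annotated and the record does not state this. An rrnB T1 terminator is also present, on the opposite strand upstream of the first promoter.
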