Addgene plasmid #177665: pSIBR002
Purpose: (Empty Backbone) SIBR Intron 2 (Int2) interrupts the CDS of FnCas12a
Depositing lab: John van der Oost. Depositing organization: Wageningen University, Department Agrotechnology & Food Sciences. Publication: Streamlined CRISPR genome engineering in wild-type bacteria using SIBR-Cas. Patinios C, Creutzburg SCA, Arifah AQ, Adiego-Perez B, Gyimah EA, Ingham CJ, Kengen SWM, van der Oost J, Staals RHJ. Nucleic Acids Res. 2021 Oct 6. pii: 6382381. doi: 10.1093/nar/gkab893. PubMed 34614191.
Backbone
  Vector backbone: N/A
  Vector type: Bacterial Expression, CRISPR
  Promoter: lacUV5
Growth in bacteria
  Bacterial resistance: Kanamycin, 50 μg/mL
  Growth temperature: 37°C
  Growth strain: DH5alpha
  Copy number: Unknown
Resource information
  A portion of this plasmid was derived from a plasmid made by: Zetsche et al (2015); pY002 (#69975)
Terms and licenses: Academic/Nonprofit Terms; Industry Terms: Not Available to Industry
How to cite: pSIBR002 was a gift from John van der Oost (Addgene plasmid # 177665 ; http://n2t.net/addgene:177665 ; RRID:Addgene_177665)
