>Addgene plasmid #177665 | pSIBR002 | depositor partial sequence | sequence record 344708 | SIBR Intron 2
TCCTCGGGTTAATTGAGGCCTGAGTATAAGGTGACTTATACTTGTAATCTATCTAAACGGGGAACCTCTC
TAGTAGACAATCCCGTGCTAAATTGATACCAGCATCGTCTTGATGCCCTTGGCAGCATAAATGCCTAACG
ACTATCCCTTTGGGGAGTAGGGTCAAGTGACTCGAAACGATAGACAACTTGCTTTAACAAGTTGGAGATA
TAGTCTGCTCTGCATGGTGACATGCAGCTGGATATAATTCCGGGGTAAGATTAACGACCTTATCTGAACA
TAATGCTA
