>Addgene plasmid #177665 | pSIBR002 | depositor partial sequence | sequence record 344709 | FnCas12a exon 2
TCAATTTATCAAGAATTTGTTAATAAATATAGTTTAAGTAAAACTCTAAGATTTGAGTTAATCCCACAGG
GTAAAACACTTGAAAACATAAAAGCAAGAGGTTTGATTTTAGATGATGAGAAAAGAGCTAAAGACTACAA
AAAGGCTAAACAAATAATTGATAAATATCATCAGTTTTTTATAGAGGAGATATTAAGTTCGGTTTGTATT
AGCGAAGATTTATTACAAAACTATTCTGATGTTTATTTTAAACTTAAAAAGAGTGATGATGATAATCTAC
AAAAAGATTTTAAAAGTGCAAAAGATACGATAAAGAAACAAATATCTGAATATATAAAGGACTCAGAGAA
ATTTAAGAATTTGTTTAATCAAAACCTTATCGATGCTAAAAAAGGGCAAGAGTCAGATTTAATTCTATGG
CTAAAGCAATCTAAGGATAATGGTATAGAACTATTTAAAGCCAATAGTGATATCACAGATATAGATGAGG
CGTTAGAAATAATCAAATCTTTTAAAGGTTGGACAACTTATTTTAAGGGTTTTCATGAAAATAGAAAAAA
TGTTTATAGTAGCAATGATATTCCTACATCTATTATTTATAGGATAGTAGATGATAATTTGCCTAAATTT
CTAGAAAATAAAGCTAAGTATGAGAGTTTAAAAGACAAAGCTCCAGAAGCTATAAACTATGAACAAATTA
AAAAAGATTTGGCAGAAGAGCTAACCTTTGATATTGACTACAAAACATCTGAAGTTAATCAAAGAGTTTT
TTCACTTGATGAAGTTTTTGAGATAGCAAACTTTAATAATTATCTAAATCAAAGTGGTATTACTAAATTT
AATACTATTATTGGTGGTAAATTTGTAAATGGTGAAAATACAAAGAGAAAAGGTATAAATGAATATATAA
ATCTATACTCACAGCAAATAAATGATAAAACACTCAAAAAATATAAAATGAGTGTTTTATTTAAGCAAAT
TTTAAGTGATACAGAATCTAAATCTTTTGTAATTGATAAGTTAGAAGATGATAGTGATGTAGTTACAACG
ATGCAAAGTTTTTATGAGCAAATAGCAGCTTTTAAAACAGTAGAAGAAAAATCTATTAAAGAAACACTAT
CTTTATTATTTGATGATTTAAAAGCTCAAAAACTTGATTTGAGTAAAATTTATTTTAAAAATGATAAATC
TCTTACTGATCTATCACAACAAGTTTTTGATGATTATAGTGTTATTGGTACAGCGGTACTAGAATATATA
ACTCAACAAATAGCACCTAAAAATCTTGATAACCCTAGTAAGAAAGAGCAAGAATTAATAGCCAAAAAAA
CTGAAAAAGCAAAATACTTATCTCTAGAAACTATAAAGCTTGCCTTAGAAGAATTTAATAAGCATAGAGA
TATAGATAAACAGTGTAGGTTTGAAGAAATACTTGCAAACTTTGCGGCTATTCCGATGATATTTGATGAA
ATAGCTCAAAACAAAGACAATTTGGCACAGATATCTATCAAATATCAAAATCAAGGTAAAAAAGACCTAC
TTCAAGCTAGTGCGGAAGATGATGTTAAAGCTATCAAGGATCTTTTAGATCAAACTAATAATCTCTTACA
TAAACTAAAAATATTTCATATTAGTCAGTCAGAAGATAAGGCAAATATTTTAGACAAGGATGAGCATTTT
TATCTAGTATTTGAGGAGTGCTACTTTGAGCTAGCGAATATAGTGCCTCTTTATAACAAAATTAGAAACT
ATATAACTCAAAAGCCATATAGTGATGAGAAATTTAAGCTCAATTTTGAGAACTCGACTTTGGCTAATGG
TTGGGATAAAAATAAAGAGCCTGACAATACGGCAATTTTATTTATCAAAGATGATAAATATTATCTGGGT
GTGATGAATAAGAAAAATAACAAAATATTTGATGATAAAGCTATCAAAGAAAATAAAGGCGAGGGTTATA
AAAAAATTGTTTATAAACTTTTACCTGGCGCAAATAAAATGTTACCTAAGGTTTTCTTTTCTGCTAAATC
TATAAAATTTTATAATCCTAGTGAAGATATACTTAGAATAAGAAATCATTCCACACATACAAAAAATGGT
AGTCCTCAAAAAGGATATGAAAAATTTGAGTTTAATATTGAAGATTGCCGAAAATTTATAGATTTTTATA
AACAGTCTATAAGTAAGCATCCGGAGTGGAAAGATTTTGGATTTAGATTTTCTGATACTCAAAGATATAA
TTCTATAGATGAATTTTATAGAGAAGTTGAAAATCAAGGCTACAAACTAACTTTTGAAAATATATCAGAG
AGCTATATTGATAGCGTAGTTAATCAGGGTAAATTGTACCTATTCCAAATCTATAATAAAGATTTTTCAG
CTTATAGCAAAGGGCGACCAAATCTACATACTTTATATTGGAAAGCGCTGTTTGATGAGAGAAATCTTCA
AGATGTGGTTTATAAGCTAAATGGTGAGGCAGAGCTTTTTTATCGTAAACAATCAATACCTAAAAAAATC
ACTCACCCAGCTAAAGAGGCAATAGCTAATAAAAACAAAGATAATCCTAAAAAAGAGAGTGTTTTTGAAT
ATGATTTAATCAAAGATAAACGCTTTACTGAAGATAAGTTTTTCTTTCACTGTCCTATTACAATCAATTT
TAAATCTAGTGGAGCTAATAAGTTTAATGATGAAATCAATTTATTGCTAAAAGAAAAAGCAAATGATGTT
CATATATTAAGTATAGATAGAGGTGAAAGACATTTAGCTTACTATACTTTGGTAGATGGTAAAGGCAATA
TCATCAAACAAGATACTTTCAACATCATTGGTAATGATAGAATGAAAACAAACTACCATGATAAGCTTGC
TGCAATAGAGAAAGATAGGGATTCAGCTAGGAAAGACTGGAAAAAGATAAATAACATCAAAGAGATGAAA
GAGGGCTATCTATCTCAGGTAGTTCATGAAATAGCTAAGCTAGTTATAGAGTATAATGCTATTGTGGTTT
TTGAGGATTTAAATTTTGGATTTAAAAGAGGGCGTTTCAAGGTAGAGAAGCAGGTCTATCAAAAGTTAGA
AAAAATGCTAATTGAGAAACTAAACTATCTAGTTTTCAAAGATAATGAGTTTGATAAAACTGGGGGAGTG
CTTAGAGCTTATCAGCTAACAGCACCTTTTGAGACTTTTAAAAAGATGGGTAAACAAACAGGTATTATCT
ACTATGTACCAGCTGGTTTTACTTCAAAAATTTGTCCTGTAACTGGTTTTGTAAATCAGTTATATCCTAA
GTATGAAAGTGTCAGCAAATCTCAAGAGTTCTTTAGTAAGTTTGACAAGATTTGTTATAACCTTGATAAG
GGCTATTTTGAGTTTAGTTTTGATTATAAAAACTTTGGTGACAAGGCTGCCAAAGGCAAGTGGACTATAG
CTAGCTTTGGGAGTAGATTGATTAACTTTAGAAATTCAGATAAAAATCATAATTGGGATACTCGAGAAGT
TTATCCAACTAAAGAGTTGGAGAAATTGCTAAAAGATTATTCTATCGAATATGGGCATGGCGAATGTATC
AAAGCAGCTATTTGCGGTGAGAGCGACAAAAAGTTTTTTGCTAAGCTAACTAGTGTCCTAAATACTATCT
TACAAATGCGTAACTCAAAAACAGGTACTGAGTTAGATTATCTAATTTCACCAGTAGCAGATGTAAATGG
CAATTTCTTTGATTCGCGACAGGCGCCAAAAAATATGCCTCAAGATGCTGATGCCAATGGTGCTTATCAT
ATTGGGCTAAAAGGTCTGATGCTACTAGGTAGGATCAAAAATAATCAAGAGGGCAAAAAACTCAATTTGG
TTATCAAAAATGAAGAGTATTTTGAGTTCGTGCAGAATAGGAATAACTAA
