>Addgene plasmid #177665 | pSIBR002 | depositor partial sequence | sequence record 344710 | CRISPR array
GTCTAAGAACTTTAAATAATTTCTACTGTTGTAGATATGTCTTCCTGAGTGACGAGCAACGAGACTGGAA
GACATGTCTAAGAACTTTAAATAATTTCTACTGTTGTAGAT
